Addgene plasmid #222884: L2117-FKBP-GPA-114-RH-CyOFP1
Purpose: Biosensor chain detecting rapamycin and responding with BRET. FKBP ectodomain, human Glycophorin A (GPA) scaffold, 20 GS linker, split Nanoluciferase fragment 114, RH linker, CyOFP1 protein.
Depositing lab: Joshua Leonard. Depositing organization: Northwestern University. Publication: Building Synthetic Biosensors Using Red Blood Cell Proteins. Dolberg TB, Gunnels TF, Ling T, Sarnese KA, Crispino JD, Leonard JN. ACS Synth Biol. 2024 Apr 19;13(4):1273-1289. doi: 10.1021/acssynbio.3c00754. Epub 2024 Mar 27. PubMed 38536408.
Backbone
  Vector backbone: Modified pcDNA3.1/Hygro(+)
  Backbone manufacturer: Thermo Fisher
  Backbone size w/o insert (bp): 4305
  Vector type: Mammalian Expression
Growth in bacteria
  Bacterial resistance: Ampicillin, 100 μg/mL
  Growth temperature: 37°C
  Growth strain: DH5alpha
  Copy number: High Copy
Gene/Insert
  Gene/Insert name: FKBP-GPA-20GS-NanoLuc114-RH-CyOFP1
  Species: H. sapiens (human), Synthetic
  Insert size (bp): 1753
  Promoter: CMV
  Tag / fusion protein: Myc (N terminal on insert)
  Cloning method: Restriction Enzyme; 5′ cloning site NheI (not destroyed); 3′ cloning site NotI (not destroyed)
Terms and licenses: Academic/Nonprofit Terms; Industry Terms: Not Available to Industry
Depositor comments: Please visit https://doi.org/10.1101/2023.12.16.571988 for bioRxiv preprint.
How to cite: L2117-FKBP-GPA-114-RH-CyOFP1 was a gift from Joshua Leonard (Addgene plasmid # 222884 ; http://n2t.net/addgene:222884 ; RRID:Addgene_222884)
