[The description below was written by a language model from this plasmid's Addgene catalogue record and pLannotate feature annotations shown in this document.]
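Description:
L2117-FKBP-GPA-114-RH-CyOFP1 is a mammalian expression plasmid built on a modified pcDNA3.1/Hygro(+) backbone and encodes one chain of a synthetic, membrane-anchored rapamycin biosensor. It is propagated in E. coli as a high-copy plasmid through a ColE1/pUC-type origin with ampicillin selection (AmpR with its bla promoter), and it also carries an f1 origin. The backbone modification appears to have removed a working mammalian selection cassette. The feature table shows an SV40 early promoter followed only by a short ble-like fragment and the SV40 poly(A) signal, with no intact hygromycin resistance gene annotated, so the plasmid seems suited mainly to transient transfection.

The roughly 1.75 kb insert sits between NheI and NotI sites and is driven by the CMV enhancer/promoter, with termination at the bGH polyadenylation signal. A T7 promoter lies just upstream of the coding region. The open reading frame begins with a short glycophorin-type leader, annotated as a GYPB fragment and presumably acting as the signal peptide. The record lists an N-terminal Myc tag, which is not separately annotated. Next come human FKBP12 (FKBP1A) as the extracellular ligand-binding domain and a human glycophorin A scaffold that provides the transmembrane anchor. On the intracellular side are a 20-residue GS linker, the split NanoLuc fragment 114 (also not annotated), an RH linker, and the long-Stokes-shift orange fluorescent protein CyOFP1.

The design implies that rapamycin brings this chain together with a partner chain carrying the complementary binding domain and NanoLuc fragment, although that partner is not described in this record. Luciferase reconstitution would then transfer energy to CyOFP1, giving a BRET readout. The construct belongs to a set developed to build biosensors from red blood cell membrane proteins.
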