Features (pLannotate 1.2.2; 24 found; start..end, strand, type, name):
     21..73      -  misc_feature   bom (fragment): basis of mobility region from pBR322
    228..607     +  enhancer       CMV enhancer: human cytomegalovirus immediate early enhancer
    608..811     +  promoter       CMV promoter: human cytomegalovirus (CMV) immediate early promoter
    807..840     +  LTR            5' LTR (truncated) (fragment): truncated 5' long terminal repeat (LTR) from HIV-1
    856..874     +  promoter       T7 promoter: promoter for bacteriophage T7 RNA polymerase
    900..956     +  CDS            GYPB (fragment): GLPB_HUMAN - Also known as GPB. Experimental evidence at protein level: Swiss-Prot protein existence level 1. This protein is a minor sialoglycoprotein in erythrocyte membranes. From Homo sapiens (Human).
    996..1319    +  CDS            FKBP1A: FKB1A_HUMAN - Also known as FKBP1, FKBP12. Experimental evidence at protein level: Swiss-Prot protein existence level 1. Keeps in an inactive conformation TGFBR1, the TGF-beta type I serine/threonine kinase receptor, preventing TGF-beta receptor activation in absence of ligand. Recruits SMAD7 to ACVR1B which prevents the association of SMAD2 and SMAD3 with the activin receptor complex, thereby blocking the activin signal. May modulate the RYR1 calcium channel activity. PPIases accelerate the folding of proteins. It catalyzes the cis-trans isomerization of proline imidic peptide bonds in oligop
   1381..1433    +  misc_feature   MCS: multiple cloning site
   1455..1844    +  CDS            GYPA (fragment): GLPA_HUMAN - Also known as GPA. Experimental evidence at protein level: Swiss-Prot protein existence level 1. Glycophorin A is the major intrinsic membrane protein of the erythrocyte. The N-terminal glycosylated segment, which lies outside the erythrocyte membrane, has MN blood group receptors. Appears to be important for the function of SLC4A1 and is required for high activity of SLC4A1. May be involved in translocation of SLC4A1 to the plasma membrane. Is a receptor for influenza virus. Is a receptor for Plasmodium falciparum erythrocyte-binding antigen 175 (EBA-175); binding of EBA-175 is d
   1953..2636    +  CDS            CyOFP1: CyOFP1 is a basic (constitutively fluorescent) long stokes shift fluorescent protein published in 2016, derived from Entacmaea quadricolor. It is reported to be a very rapidly-maturing monomer with moderate acid sensitivity.
   2690..2801    +  polyA_signal   bGH poly(A) signal: bovine growth hormone polyadenylation signal
   2918..2939    +  promoter       SV40 promoter (fragment): SV40 enhancer and early promoter
   2960..3388    +  rep_origin     f1 ori (sequence partly withheld): f1 bacteriophage origin of replication; arrow indicates direction of (+) strand synthesis
   3393..3415    +  promoter       SV40 promoter (fragment): SV40 enhancer and early promoter
   3416..3607    +  promoter       SV40 promoter: SV40 early promoter
   3634..3732    +  CDS            ble (fragment): BLE_KLEPN - Experimental evidence at protein level: Swiss-Prot protein existence level 1. Binding protein with a strong affinity to the bleomycin family of antibiotics. Binds to CL990; an antimitotic-antibiotic compound. From Klebsiella pneumoniae.
   3727..3848    +  polyA_signal   SV40 poly(A) signal: SV40 polyadenylation signal
   3921..3937    -  protein_bind   lac operator: The lac repressor binds to the lac operator to inhibit transcription in E. coli. This inhibition can be relieved by adding lactose or isopropyl-β-D-thiogalactopyranoside (IPTG). lac repressor encoded by lacI
   3945..3975    -  promoter       lac promoter: promoter for the E. coli lac operon
   3990..4011    -  protein_bind   CAP binding site: CAP binding activates transcription in the presence of cAMP. E. coli catabolite activator protein
   4024..4116    -  CDS            lacI (fragment): lac repressor; lacI; The lac repressor binds to the lac operator to inhibit transcription in E. coli. This inhibition can be relieved by adding lactose or isopropyl-β-D-thiogalactopyranoside (IPTG).
   4299..4887    -  rep_origin     ori: high-copy-number ColE1/pMB1/pBR322/pUC origin of replication
   5058..5918    -  CDS            AmpR: β-lactamase; bla; confers resistance to ampicillin, carbenicillin, and related antibiotics
   5919..6023    -  promoter       AmpR promoter: bla
>Addgene plasmid #222884 | L2117-FKBP-GPA-114-RH-CyOFP1 | addgene full sequence | sequence record 444499 | Addgene NGS Result
CGGGAGATCTCCCGATCCCCTATGGTGCACTCTCAGTACAATCTGCTCTGATGCCGCATAGTTAAGCCAG
TATCTGCTCCCTGCTTGTGTGTTGGAGGTCGCTGAGTAGTGCGCGAGCAAAATTTAAGCTACAACAAGGC
AAGGCTTGACCGACAATTGCATGAAGAATCTGCTTAGGGTTAGGCGTTTTGCGCTGCTTCGCGATGTACG
GGCCAGATATACGCGTTGACATTGATTATTGACTAGTTATTAATAGTAATCAATTACGGGGTCATTAGTT
CATAGCCCATATATGGAGTTCCGCGTTACATAACTTACGGTAAATGGCCCGCCTGGCTGACCGCCCAACG
ACCCCCGCCCATTGACGTCAATAATGACGTATGTTCCCATAGTAACGCCAATAGGGACTTTCCATTGACG
TCAATGGGTGGAGTATTTACGGTAAACTGCCCACTTGGCAGTACATCAAGTGTATCATATGCCAAGTACG
CCCCCTATTGACGTCAATGACGGTAAATGGCCCGCCTGGCATTATGCCCAGTACATGACCTTATGGGACT
TTCCTACTTGGCAGTACATCTACGTATTAGTCATCGCTATTACCATGGTGATGCGGTTTTGGCAGTACAT
CAATGGGCGTGGATAGCGGTTTGACTCACGGGGATTTCCAAGTCTCCACCCCATTGACGTCAATGGGAGT
TTGTTTTGGCACCAAAATCAACGGGACTTTCCAAAATGTCGTAACAACTCCGCCCCATTGACGCAAATGG
GCGGTAGGCGTGTACGGTGGGAGGTCTATATAAGCAGAGCTCTCTGGCTAACTAGAGAACCCACTGCTTA
CTGGCTTATCGAAATTAATACGACTCACTATAGGGAGTCCCAAGCTGGCTAGCGCCACCATGTATGGAAA
AATAATCTTTGTATTACTATTGTCAGAAATTGTGAGCATATCAGCAGAGCAGAAACTCATCTCAGAAGAG
GATCTGGGCGCGCCTATGGGAGTGCAGGTGGAAACCATCTCCCCAGGAGACGGGCGCACCTTCCCCAAGC
GCGGCCAGACCTGCGTGGTGCACTACACCGGGATGCTTGAAGATGGAAAGAAATTTGATTCCTCCCGGGA
CAGAAACAAGCCCTTTAAGTTTATGCTAGGCAAGCAGGAGGTGATCCGAGGCTGGGAAGAAGGGGTTGCC
CAGATGAGTGTGGGTCAGAGAGCCAAACTGACTATATCTCCAGATTATGCCTATGGTGCCACTGGGCACC
CAGGCATCATCCCACCACATGCCACTCTCGTCTTCGATGTGGAGCTTCTAAAACTGGAAAGTGCTGGTGG
TAGTGCTGGTGGTAGTGCTGGTGGTAGTGCTGGTGGTAGTGCTGGTGGTCCTCGAGCTCAAGCTTCGAAT
TCTGCAGTCGACGGTACCGCGGGCCCGGGATCCACCGGATCTAGAACCGGTTTAAGTACCACTGAGGTGG
CAATGCACACTTCAACCTCTTCTTCAGTCACAAAGAGTTACATCTCATCACAGACAAATGATACGCACAA
ACGGGACACATATGCAGCCACTCCTAGAGCTCATGAAGTTTCAGAAATTTCTGTTAGAACTGTTTACCCT
CCAGAAGAGGAAACCGGAGAAAGGGTACAACTTGCCCATCATTTCTCTGAACCAGAGATAACACTCATTA
TTTTTGGGGTGATGGCTGGTGTTATTGGAACGATCCTCTTAATTTCTTACGGTATTCGCCGACTGATAAA
GAAAAGCCCATCTGATGTAAAACCTCTCCCCTCACCTGACACAGACGTGCCTTTAAGTTCTGTTGAAATA
GAAAATCCAGAGACAAGTGATCAATTAATTAAGGGCGGCAGCGGCGGCTCCGGTGGATCTGGCGGTGGAA
GCGGAGGTTCTGGTGGTTCTGGCGTGACAGGCTACCGGCTGTTCGAGGAAATCCTGCGGCACGAGCTGAT
CAAAGAAAACATGCGGAGCAAGCTGTACCTGGAAGGCAGCGTGAACGGCCACCAGTTCAAGTGTACACAC
GAAGGCGAGGGCAAGCCCTACGAAGGCAAGCAGACCAACCGGATTAAGGTGGTGGAAGGCGGCCCTCTGC
CTTTCGCCTTTGATATCCTGGCCACACACTTTATGTACGGCAGCAAGGTGTTCATCAAGTACCCCGCCGA
CCTGCCTGACTACTTCAAGCAGAGCTTCCCCGAGGGCTTCACCTGGGAGCGAGTGATGGTGTTTGAGGAC
GGCGGAGTGCTGACCGCCACACAGGATACTTCTCTGCAGGACGGCGAGCTGATCTACAACGTGAAAGTGC
GGGGCGTGAACTTCCCCGCCAATGGACCTGTGATGCAGAAGAAAACCCTCGGCTGGGAGCCCAGCACCGA
GACAATGTATCCAGCCGATGGCGGCCTCGAGGGCAGATGTGATAAGGCCCTGAAACTCGTCGGCGGAGGC
CATCTGCACGTGAACTTTAAGACCACCTACAAGAGCAAGAAACCCGTGAAGATGCCCGGCGTGCACTACG
TGGACAGACGGCTGGAAAGAATCAAAGAGGCCGACAACGAGACATACGTGGAACAGTACGAGCACGCCGT
GGCCAGATACAGCAATCTCGGAGGCGGAATGGACGAGCTGTACAAATGAGCGGCCGCTCGAGTCTAGAGG
GCCCGTTTAAACCCGCTGATCAGCCTCGACTGTGCCTTCTAGTTGCCAGCCATCTGTTGTTTGCCCCTCC
CCCGTGCCTTCCTTGACCCTGGAAGGTGCCACTCCCACTGTCCTTTCCTAATAAAATGAGGAAATTGCAT
CGCATTGTCTGAGTAGGTGTCATTCTATTCTGGGGGGTGGGGTGGGGCAGGACAGCAAGGGGGAGGATTG
GGAAGTCAATAGCAGGCATGCTGGGGATGCGGTGGGCTCTATGGCTTCTGAGGCGGAAAGAACCAGCTGG
GGCTCTAGGGGGTATCCCC
[124 nt withheld, positions 2960-3083]
C
[91 nt withheld, positions 3085-3175]
A
[49 nt withheld, positions 3177-3225]
CCTTTGACGTTGGAGTCCACGTTCTTT
[37 nt withheld, positions 3253-3289]
ACCCTATCTCGGTCTATTCTTTTGATTTATAAGGGATTTTGCCGATTTCGGCCTATTGGTTAAAAAATGA
GCTGATTTAACAAAAATTTAACGCGAATTAATTCTGTGGAATGTGTGTCAGTTAGGCTCAATTAGTCAGC
AACCATAGTCCCGCCCCTAACTCCGCCCATCCCGCCCCTAACTCCGCCCAGTTCCGCCCATTCTCCGCCC
CATGGCTGACTAATTTTTTTTATTTATGCAGAGGCCGAGGCCGCCTCTGCCTCTGAGCTATTCCAGAAGT
AGTGAGGAGGCTTTTTTGGAGGCCTAGGCTTTTGCAAAAAGCTCCCGGGAGCTTGTATATCCATTTTCGG
AGGTTGGGCTTCGGAATCGTTTTCCGGGACGCCGGCTGGATGATCCTCCAGCGCGGGGATCTCATGCTGG
AGTTCTTCGCCCACCCCAACTTGTTTATTGCAGCTTATAATGGTTACAAATAAAGCAATAGCATCACAAA
TTTCACAAATAAAGCATTTTTTTCACTGCATTCTAGTTGTGGTTTGTCCAAACTCATCAATGTATCTTAT
CATGTCTGTATACCGTCGACCTCTAGCTAGAGCTTGGCGTAATCATGGTCATAGCTGTTTCCTGTGTGAA
ATTGTTATCCGCTCACAATTCCACACAACATACGAGCCGGAAGCATAAAGTGTAAAGCCTGGGGTGCCTA
ATGAGTGAGCTAACTCACATTAATTGCGTTGCGCTCACTGCCCGCTTTCCAGTCGGGAAACCTGTCGTGC
CAGCTGCATTAATGAATCGGCCAACGCGCGGGGAGAGGCGGTTTGCGTATTGGGCGCTCTTCCGCTTCCT
CGCTCACTGACTCGCTGCGCTCGGTCGTTCGGCTGCGGCGAGCGGTATCAGCTCACTCAAAGGCGGTAAT
ACGGTTATCCACAGAATCAGGGGATAACGCAGGAAAGAACATGTGAGCAAAAGGCCAGCAAAAGGCCAGG
AACCGTAAAAAGGCCGCGTTGCTGGCGTTTTTCCATAGGCTCCGCCCCCCTGACGAGCATCACAAAAATC
GACGCTCAAGTCAGAGGTGGCGAAACCCGACAGGACTATAAAGATACCAGGCGTTTCCCCCTGGAAGCTC
CCTCGTGCGCTCTCCTGTTCCGACCCTGCCGCTTACCGGATACCTGTCCGCCTTTCTCCCTTCGGGAAGC
GTGGCGCTTTCTCATAGCTCACGCTGTAGGTATCTCAGTTCGGTGTAGGTCGTTCGCTCCAAGCTGGGCT
GTGTGCACGAACCCCCCGTTCAGCCCGACCGCTGCGCCTTATCCGGTAACTATCGTCTTGAGTCCAACCC
GGTAAGACACGACTTATCGCCACTGGCAGCAGCCACTGGTAACAGGATTAGCAGAGCGAGGTATGTAGGC
GGTGCTACAGAGTTCTTGAAGTGGTGGCCTAACTACGGCTACACTAGAAGAACAGTATTTGGTATCTGCG
CTCTGCTGAAGCCAGTTACCTTCGGAAAAAGAGTTGGTAGCTCTTGATCCGGCAAACAAACCACCGCTGG
TAGCGGTGGTTTTTTTGTTTGCAAGCAGCAGATTACGCGCAGAAAAAAAGGATCTCAAGAAGATCCTTTG
ATCTTTTCTACGGGGTCTGACGCTCAGTGGAACGAAAACTCACGTTAAGGGATTTTGGTCATGAGATTAT
CAAAAAGGATCTTCACCTAGATCCTTTTAAATTAAAAATGAAGTTTTAAATCAATCTAAAGTATATATGA
GTAAACTTGGTCTGACAGTTACCAATGCTTAATCAGTGAGGCACCTATCTCAGCGATCTGTCTATTTCGT
TCATCCATAGTTGCCTGACTCCCCGTCGTGTAGATAACTACGATACGGGAGGGCTTACCATCTGGCCCCA
GTGCTGCAATGATACCGCGAGATCCACGCTCACCGGCTCCAGATTTATCAGCAATAAACCAGCCAGCCGG
AAGGGCCGAGCGCAGAAGTGGTCCTGCAACTTTATCCGCCTCCATCCAGTCTATTAATTGTTGCCGGGAA
GCTAGAGTAAGTAGTTCGCCAGTTAATAGTTTGCGCAACGTTGTTGCCATTGCTACAGGCATCGTGGTGT
CACGCTCGTCGTTTGGTATGGCTTCATTCAGCTCCGGTTCCCAACGATCAAGGCGAGTTACATGATCCCC
CATGTTGTGCAAAAAAGCGGTTAGCTCCTTCGGTCCTCCGATCGTTGTCAGAAGTAAGTTGGCCGCAGTG
TTATCACTCATGGTTATGGCAGCACTGCATAATTCTCTTACTGTCATGCCATCCGTAAGATGCTTTTCTG
TGACTGGTGAGTACTCAACCAAGTCATTCTGAGAATAGTGTATGCGGCGACCGAGTTGCTCTTGCCCGGC
GTCAATACGGGATAATACCGCGCCACATAGCAGAACTTTAAAAGTGCTCATCATTGGAAAACGTTCTTCG
GGGCGAAAACTCTCAAGGATCTTACCGCTGTTGAGATCCAGTTCGATGTAACCCACTCGTGCACCCAACT
GATCTTCAGCATCTTTTACTTTCACCAGCGTTTCTGGGTGAGCAAAAACAGGAAGGCAAAATGCCGCAAA
AAAGGGAATAAGGGCGACACGGAAATGTTGAATACTCATACTCTTCCTTTTTCAATATTATTGAAGCATT
TATCAGGGTTATTGTCTCATGAGCGGATACATATTTGAATGTATTTAGAAAAATAAACAAATAGGGGTTC
CGCGCACATTTCCCCGAAAAGTGCCACCTGACGTCGACGGAT
